>Addgene plasmid #102254 | GFP-BICDN-CIBN | addgene full sequence | sequence record 198857 | Addgene NGS Result
TAGTTATTAATAGTAATCAATTACGGGGTCATTAGTTCATAGCCCATATATGGAGTTCCGCGTTACATAA
CTTACGGTAAATGGCCCGCCTGGCTGACCGCCCAACGACCCCCGCCCATTGACGTCAATAATGACGTATG
TTCCCATAGTAACGCCAATAGGGACTTTCCATTGACGTCAATGGGTGGAGTATTTACGGTAAACTGCCCA
CTTGGCAGTACATCAAGTGTATCATATGCCAAGTACGCCCCCTATTGACGTCAATGACGGTAAATGGCCC
GCCTGGCATTATGCCCAGTACATGACCTTATGGGACTTTCCTACTTGGCAGTACATCTACGTATTAGTCA
TCGCTATTACCATGGTGATGCGGTTTTGGCAGTACATCAATGGGCGTGGATAGCGGTTTGACTCACGGGG
ATTTCCAAGTCTCCACCCCATTGACGTCAATGGGAGTTTGTTTTGGCACCAAAATCAACGGGACTTTCCA
AAATGTCGTAACAACTCCGCCCCATTGACGCAAATGGGCGGTAGGCGTGTACGGTGGGAGGTCTATATAA
GCAGAGCTGGTTTAGTGAACCGTCAGATCCGCTAGCGCTACCGGACTCAGATCTCGAGCTCAAGCTTCGA
ATTCTGCAGTCGACGGTACCGCGGGCCCGGGATCCACCGGTCGCCACCATGGTGAGCAAGGGCGAGGAGC
TGTTCACCGGGGTGGTGCCCATCCTGGTCGAGCTGGACGGCGACGTAAACGGCCACAAGTTCAGCGTGTC
CGGCGAGGGCGAGGGCGATGCCACCTACGGCAAGCTGACCCTGAAGTTCATCTGCACCACCGGCAAGCTG
CCCGTGCCCTGGCCCACCCTCGTGACCACCCTGACCTACGGCGTGCAGTGCTTCAGCCGCTACCCCGACC
ACATGAAGCAGCACGACTTCTTCAAGTCCGCCATGCCCGAAGGCTACGTCCAGGAGCGCACCATCTTCTT
CAAGGACGACGGCAACTACAAGACCCGCGCCGAGGTGAAGTTCGAGGGCGACACCCTGGTGAACCGCATC
GAGCTGAAGGGCATCGACTTCAAGGAGGACGGCAACATCCTGGGGCACAAGCTGGAGTACAACTACAACA
GCCACAACGTCTATATCATGGCCGACAAGCAGAAGAACGGCATCAAGGTGAACTTCAAGATCCGCCACAA
CATCGAGGACGGCAGCGTGCAGCTCGCCGACCACTACCAGCAGAACACCCCCATCGGCGACGGCCCCGTG
CTGCTGCCCGACAACCACTACCTGAGCACCCAGTCCGCCCTGAGCAAAGACCCCAACGAGAAGCGCGATC
ACATGGTCCTGCTGGAGTTCGTGACCGCCGCCGGGATCACTCTCGGCATGGACGAGCTGTACAAGTCCGG
CCGGACTCAGATCTCGACCATGTCCGCGCCGTCGGAGGAGGAGGAGTATGCGCGTCTGGTGATGGAGGCG
CAGCCGGAGTGGCTGCGCGCCGAGGTGAAGCGGCTGTCCCACGAGCTGGCCGAGACCACGCGTGAGAAGA
TCCAGGCGGCCGAGTATGGACTGGCGGTGCTGGAGGAGAAGCACCAGCTCAAGCTGCAGTTCGAGGAGCT
CGAGGTGGACTATGAGGCCATCCGCAGCGAGATGGAGCAGCTCAAAGAGGCATTTGGCCAGGCACATACA
AACCACAAGAAGGTGGCTGCTGATGGTGAGAGCCGGGAGGAGAGCCTGATCCAGGAGTCGGCCTCCAAGG
AGCAGTACTACGTGCGGAAGGTGCTGGAGCTGCAGACAGAGCTGAAACAGCTGCGCAACGTCCTCACCAA
CACCCAGTCTGAGAATGAGCGCCTCACGTCTGTGGCCCAGGAGCTAAAAGAGATCAACCAGAATGTGGAG
ATCCAGCGTGGTCGCCTGCGGGATGACATCAAGGAGTACAAGTTCCGGGAGGCCCGTCTACTTCAGGACT
ACTCAGAGCTGGAGGAGGAGAACATCAGCCTGCAGAAACAAGTGTCTGTGCTCAGGCAGAACCAGGTGGA
GTTTGAGGGCCTCAAGCATGAAATCAAGCGCCTGGAGGAGGAGACAGAGTACCTCAACAGCCAGCTAGAG
GATGCCATCCGGCTTAAGGAGATCTCTGAACGGCAGTTGGAGGAGGCGCTGGAGACACTGAAGACAGAGC
GGGAGCAGAAGAACAACCTGCGCAAGGAGTTGTCGCACTACATGAGCATCAACGATTCCTTCTATACCAG
CCACCTGCAGGTCTCCTTAGATGGCCTCAAGTTCAGTGATGATACTGTCACCGCAGAGCCCAACAATGAC
GCCGAAGCCCTGGTCAATGGCTTTGAGCACAGTGGCTTGGTCAAATCATCCTTGGACAACAAGACATCCA
CACCCAGGAAGGATGGCCTAGCCCCACCCTCCCCCAGCCTCGTCTCTGACCTGCTCAGTGAGCTCCACAT
ATCTGAGATCCAGAAGCTGAAACAGCAGCTGGTGCAGATGGAGCGGGAGAAGGTGGGCCTGCTGGCAACA
CTGCAGGACACACAGAAGCAGCTGGAGCAGGCTCGGGGAACCCTCTCTGAGCAGCATGAGAAGGTGAATC
GTCTCACAGAGAACCTTAGTGCCCTCCGGCGCCTGCAGGCTGGCAAGGAGCGACAGACCTCGTTGGATAA
TGAGAAGGACCGTGACAGCCACGAAGACGGTGACTACTATGAGGTGGACATCAATGGGCCTGAGATCCTG
GCCTGCAAGTACCACGTGGCTGTGGCTGAGGCTGGCGAGCTCCGGGAGCAGCTCAAGGCGTTGCGCAGCA
CACACGAAGCTCGCGAAGCCCAGCACGCAGAAGAAAAGGGCCGGTATGAGGCTGAGGGCCAGGCACTCAC
TGAGAAGATCTCTCTGCTGGAGAAGGCTAGCCACCAGGACCGAGAGCTGCTGGCCCATCTGGAAAAGGAG
CTGAAGAAGGTGAGCGATGTGGCTGGTGAGACCCAGGGCAGCCTGAATGTGGCTCAGGATGAGCTGGTGA
CCTTCAGCGAGGAGCTGGCCAACCTCTACCACCATGTGTGCATGTGCAACAACGAGACGCCCAACCGTGT
CATGCTCGACTATTATCGTGAGGGCCAGGGCAAGGCTGGCCGCACCAGCCCAGAGGGCCGCGGGCGCCGG
TCACCTGTCCTCTTGCCCAAGGGGCTGTTGGCCACAGAGGTGGGCCGAGAATTGTACAAGGGATCCATGA
ATGGAGCTATAGGAGGTGACCTTTTGCTCAATTTTCCTGACATGTCGGTCCTAGAGCGCCAAAGGGCTCA
CCTCAAGTACCTCAATCCCACCTTTGATTCTCCTCTCGCCGGCTTCTTTGCCGATTCTTCAATGATTACC
GGCGGCGAGATGGACAGCTATCTTTCGACTGCCGGTTTGAATCTTCCGATGATGTACGGTGAGACGACGG
TGGAAGGTGATTCAAGACTCTCAATTTCGCCGGAAACGACGCTTGGGACTGGAAATTTCAAGGCAGCGAA
GTTTGATACAGAGACTAAGGATTGTAATGAGGCGGCGAAGAAGATGACGATGAACAGAGATGACCTAGTA
GAAGAAGGAGAAGAAGAGAAGTCGAAAATAACAGAGCAAAACAATGGGAGCACAAAAAGCATCAAGAAGA
TGAAACACAAAGCCAAGAAAGAAGAGAACAATTTCTCTAATGATTCATCTAAAGTGACGAAGGAATTGGA
GAAAACGGATTATATTTAACAATTGTTGTTGTTAACTTGTTTATTGCAGCTTATAATGGTTACAAATAAA
GCAATAGCATCACAAATTTCACAAATAAAGCATTTTTTTCACTGCATTCTAGTTGTGGTTTGTCCAAACT
CATCAATGTATCTTAAGGCGTAAATTGTAAGCGTTAATATTTTGTTAAAATTCGCGTTAAATTTTTGTTA
AATCAGCTCATTTTTTAACCAATAGGCCGAAATCGGCAAAATCCCTTATAAATCAAAAGAATAGACCGAG
ATAGGGT
[37 nt withheld, positions 3998-4034]
AAAGAACGTGGACTCCAACGTCAAAGG
[49 nt withheld, positions 4062-4110]
T
[91 nt withheld, positions 4112-4202]
G
[124 nt withheld, positions 4204-4327]
CAGGTGGCACTTTTCGGGGAAATGTGCGCGGAACCCCTATTTGTTTATTTTTCTAAATACATTCAAATAT
GTATCCGCTCATGAGACAATAACCCTGATAAATGCTTCAATAATATTGAAAAAGGAAGAGTCCTGAGGCG
GAAAGAACCAGCTGTGGAATGTGTGTCAGTTAGGGTGTGGAAAGTCCCCAGGCTCCCCAGCAGGCAGAAG
TATGCAAAGCATGCATCTCAATTAGTCAGCAACCAGGTGTGGAAAGTCCCCAGGCTCCCCAGCAGGCAGA
AGTATGCAAAGCATGCATCTCAATTAGTCAGCAACCATAGTCCCGCCCCTAACTCCGCCCATCCCGCCCC
TAACTCCGCCCAGTTCCGCCCATTCTCCGCCCCATGGCTGACTAATTTTTTTTATTTATGCAGAGGCCGA
GGCCGCCTCGGCCTCTGAGCTATTCCAGAAGTAGTGAGGAGGCTTTTTTGGAGGCCTAGGCTTTTGCAAA
GATCGATCAAGAGACAGGATGAGGATCGTTTCGCATGATTGAACAAGATGGATTGCACGCAGGTTCTCCG
GCCGCTTGGGTGGAGAGGCTATTCGGCTATGACTGGGCACAACAGACAATCGGCTGCTCTGATGCCGCCG
TGTTCCGGCTGTCAGCGCAGGGGCGCCCGGTTCTTTTTGTCAAGACCGACCTGTCCGGTGCCCTGAATGA
ACTGCAAGACGAGGCAGCGCGGCTATCGTGGCTGGCCACGACGGGCGTTCCTTGCGCAGCTGTGCTCGAC
GTTGTCACTGAAGCGGGAAGGGACTGGCTGCTATTGGGCGAAGTGCCGGGGCAGGATCTCCTGTCATCTC
ACCTTGCTCCTGCCGAGAAAGTATCCATCATGGCTGATGCAATGCGGCGGCTGCATACGCTTGATCCGGC
TACCTGCCCATTCGACCACCAAGCGAAACATCGCATCGAGCGAGCACGTACTCGGATGGAAGCCGGTCTT
GTCGATCAGGATGATCTGGACGAAGAGCATCAGGGGCTCGCGCCAGCCGAACTGTTCGCCAGGCTCAAGG
CGAGCATGCCCGACGGCGAGGATCTCGTCGTGACCCATGGCGATGCCTGCTTGCCGAATATCATGGTGGA
AAATGGCCGCTTTTCTGGATTCATCGACTGTGGCCGGCTGGGTGTGGCGGACCGCTATCAGGACATAGCG
TTGGCTACCCGTGATATTGCTGAAGAGCTTGGCGGCGAATGGGCTGACCGCTTCCTCGTGCTTTACGGTA
TCGCCGCTCCCGATTCGCAGCGCATCGCCTTCTATCGCCTTCTTGACGAGTTCTTCTGAGCGGGACTCTG
GGGTTCGAAATGACCGACCAAGCGACGCCCAACCTGCCATCACGAGATTTCGATTCCACCGCCGCCTTCT
ATGAAAGGTTGGGCTTCGGAATCGTTTTCCGGGACGCCGGCTGGATGATCCTCCAGCGCGGGGATCTCAT
GCTGGAGTTCTTCGCCCACCCTAGGGGGAGGCTAACTGAAACACGGAAGGAGACAATACCGGAAGGAACC
CGCGCTATGACGGCAATAAAAAGACAGAATAAAACGCACGGTGTTGGGTCGTTTGTTCATAAACGCGGGG
TTCGGTCCCAGGGCTGGCACTCTGTCGATACCCCACCGAGACCCCATTGGGGCCAATACGCCCGCGTTTC
TTCCTTTTCCCCACCCCACCCCCCAAGTTCGGGTGAAGGCCCAGGGCTCGCAGCCAACGTCGGGGCGGCA
GGCCCTGCCATAGCCTCAGGTTACTCATATATACTTTAGATTGATTTAAAACTTCATTTTTAATTTAAAA
GGATCTAGGTGAAGATCCTTTTTGATAATCTCATGACCAAAATCCCTTAACGTGAGTTTTCGTTCCACTG
AGCGTCAGACCCCGTAGAAAAGATCAAAGGATCTTCTTGAGATCCTTTTTTTCTGCGCGTAATCTGCTGC
TTGCAAACAAAAAAACCACCGCTACCAGCGGTGGTTTGTTTGCCGGATCAAGAGCTACCAACTCTTTTTC
CGAAGGTAACTGGCTTCAGCAGAGCGCAGATACCAAATACTGTTCTTCTAGTGTAGCCGTAGTTAGGCCA
CCACTTCAAGAACTCTGTAGCACCGCCTACATACCTCGCTCTGCTAATCCTGTTACCAGTGGCTGCTGCC
AGTGGCGATAAGTCGTGTCTTACCGGGTTGGACTCAAGACGATAGTTACCGGATAAGGCGCAGCGGTCGG
GCTGAACGGGGGGTTCGTGCACACAGCCCAGCTTGGAGCGAACGACCTACACCGAACTGAGATACCTACA
GCGTGAGCTATGAGAAAGCGCCACGCTTCCCGAAGGGAGAAAGGCGGACAGGTATCCGGTAAGCGGCAGG
GTCGGAACAGGAGAGCGCACGAGGGAGCTTCCAGGGGGAAACGCCTGGTATCTTTATAGTCCTGTCGGGT
TTCGCCACCTCTGACTTGAGCGTCGATTTTTGTGATGCTCGTCAGGGGGGCGGAGCCTATGGAAAAACGC
CAGCAACGCGGCCTTTTTACGGTTCCTGGCCTTTTGCTGGCCTTTTGCTCACATGTTCTTTCCTGCGTTA
TCCCCTGATTCTGTGGATAACCGTATTACCGCCATGCAT
Features (pLannotate 1.2.2; 16 found; start..end, strand, type, name):
     61..364     +  enhancer       CMV enhancer: human cytomegalovirus immediate early enhancer
    365..568     +  promoter       CMV promoter: human cytomegalovirus (CMV) immediate early promoter
    591..671     +  misc_feature   MCS: multiple cloning site
    679..1395    +  CDS            EGFP: EGFP is a basic (constitutively fluorescent) green fluorescent protein published in 1996, derived from Aequorea victoria. It is reported to be a rapidly-maturing weak dimer with moderate acid sensitivity.
   1401..1417    +  misc_feature   MCS (fragment): multiple cloning site
   1420..3198    +  CDS            Bicd2 (fragment): BICD2_MOUSE - Also known as Kiaa0699. Experimental evidence at protein level: Swiss-Prot protein existence level 1. Acts as an adapter protein linking the dynein motor complex to various cargos and converts dynein from a non-processive to a highly processive motor in the presence of dynactin. Facilitates and stabilizes the interaction between dynein and dynactin and activates dynein processivity (the ability to move along a microtubule for a long distance without falling off the track) (PubMed:11483508, PubMed:25035494, PubMed:24986880, PubMed:22956769). Facilitates the binding of RAB6A to the
   3217..3726    +  CDS            CIBN: N-terminal portion of the CIB1 transcription factor from Arabidopsis thaliana binds to CRY2 (cryptochrome 2) that has absorbed blue light (Kennedy et al., 2010)
   3744..3865    +  polyA_signal   SV40 poly(A) signal: SV40 polyadenylation signal
   3899..4327    -  rep_origin     f1 ori (sequence partly withheld): f1 bacteriophage origin of replication; arrow indicates direction of (+) strand synthesis
   4354..4458    +  promoter       AmpR promoter: bla
   4460..4817    +  promoter       SV40 promoter: SV40 enhancer and early promoter
   4852..5646    +  CDS            NeoR/KanR: aminoglycoside phosphotransferase from Tn5; aph(3')-II (or nptII); confers resistance to neomycin, kanamycin, and G418 (Geneticin®)
   5667..5819    +  CDS            ble (fragment): BLE_KLEPN - Experimental evidence at protein level: Swiss-Prot protein existence level 1. Binding protein with a strong affinity to the bleomycin family of antibiotics. Binds to CL990; an antimitotic-antibiotic compound. From Klebsiella pneumoniae.
   5878..5925    +  polyA_signal   HSV TK poly(A) signal: herpes simplex virus thymidine kinase polyadenylation signal (Cole and Stacy, 1985)
   6016..6032    -  polyA_signal   bGH poly(A) signal (fragment): bovine growth hormone polyadenylation signal
   6254..6842    +  rep_origin     ori: high-copy-number ColE1/pMB1/pBR322/pUC origin of replication
