[The description below was written by a language model from this plasmid's Addgene catalogue record and pLannotate feature annotations shown in this document.]
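Description:
GFP-BICDN-CIBN is a mammalian expression plasmid of about 7 kb built on the pEGFP-N1 backbone. It produces a three-part fusion protein for light-controlled recruitment of the dynein motor machinery. In bacteria it replicates from a high-copy ColE1/pUC-type origin and is selected with kanamycin. The same Tn5 NeoR/KanR gene sits behind both a bacterial (bla) promoter and the SV40 enhancer/early promoter and ends in an HSV TK polyadenylation signal, so it can also confer G418 resistance in mammalian cells. An f1 origin is present as well. The short ble and bGH poly(A) annotations are only fragments, probably backbone remnants or annotation artefacts rather than functional parts.

The expression cassette is driven by the human CMV immediate-early enhancer and promoter and terminated by an SV40 poly(A) signal. It encodes EGFP at the N-terminus, then an N-terminal portion of the dynein adapter Bicaudal D2 (BICDN, recorded as residues 1–594), then CIBN, the N-terminal 170 residues of Arabidopsis CIB1. The catalogue lists only A. thaliana as the insert species, but the feature table matches the BICD segment to mouse Bicd2. BICD2 links dynein–dynactin to cargo and promotes processive movement. CIBN binds cryptochrome 2 (CRY2) once CRY2 has absorbed blue light. Paired with a CRY2-tagged partner supplied on a separate construct, for example one anchored to an organelle, illumination should bring the adapter to that partner. Dynein would then be engaged to move the cargo along microtubules, and EGFP lets the fusion be tracked by fluorescence. This fits the associated work on optogenetic control of molecular motors and organelle distribution in cells.
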