Addgene plasmid #102254: GFP-BICDN-CIBN
Purpose: Expresses fusion of dynein adapter BICDN (1-594) with GFP and CIB1 (1-170)
Depositing lab: Bianxiao Cui. Depositing organization: Stanford University. Publication: Optogenetic control of molecular motors and organelle distributions in cells. Duan L, Che D, Zhang K, Ong Q, Guo S, Cui B. Chem Biol. 2015 May 21;22(5):671-82. doi: 10.1016/j.chembiol.2015.04.014. Epub 2015 May 9. PubMed 25963241.
Backbone
  Vector backbone: pEGFP-N1
  Backbone size w/o insert (bp): 3900
  Total vector size (bp): 7000
  Vector type: Mammalian Expression
Growth in bacteria
  Bacterial resistance: Kanamycin, 50 μg/mL
  Growth temperature: 37°C
  Growth strain: DH5alpha
  Copy number: Unknown
Gene/Insert
  Gene/Insert name: GFP-BICDN-CIB1 (alt names: CIB1; BICDN)
  Species: A. thaliana (mustard weed)
  Insert size (bp): 2300
  Entrez Gene: CIB1 (a.k.a. AT4G34530, T4L20.110, T4L20_110, cryptochrome-interacting basic-helix-loop-helix 1)
  Promoter: CMV
  Cloning method: Gibson Cloning
  Sequencing primers: 5′ CMV forward
Terms and licenses: Academic/Nonprofit Terms; Industry Terms: Not Available to Industry
How to cite: GFP-BICDN-CIBN was a gift from Bianxiao Cui (Addgene plasmid # 102254 ; http://n2t.net/addgene:102254 ; RRID:Addgene_102254)
